>Addgene plasmid #244607 | CL20_mEGFP_FOidr_055 | addgene full sequence | sequence record 487968 | Addgene NGS Result
AAAAAAAATCTAACCTCAAGTCAAGGCTTTTCTATGGAATAAGGAATGGACAGCAGGGGGCTGTTTCATA
TACTGATGACCTCTTTATAGCCAACCTTTGTTCATGGCAGCCAGCATATGGGCATATGTTGCCAAACTCT
AAACCAAATACTCATTCTGATGTTTTAAATGATTTGCCCTCCCATATGTCCTTCCGAGTGAGAGACACAA
AAAATTCCAACACACTATTGCAATGAAAATAAATTTCCTTTATTAGCCAGAAGTCAGATGCTCAAGGGGC
TTCATGATGTCCCCATAATTTTTGGCAGAGGGAAAAAGATCTGCTAGCTCGAGCAGCTGAAGCTTTATTG
AGGCTTAAGCAGTGGGTTCCCTAGTTAGCCAGAGAGCTCCCAGGCTCAGATCTGGTCTAACCAGAGAGAC
CCAGTACAGGCAAAAAGCAGATCTTGTCTTCTTTGGGAGTGAATTAGCCCTTCCAGTCCCCCCTTTTCTT
TTAAAAAGTGGCTAAGATCTACAGCTGCCTTGTAAGTCATTGGTCTTAAAGGTACCGTAATCTTATCTAG
AACCGGTTCAGGTGATCTGCCCATCGGGGATCTCCCAGTCGTCAGAGGAGTCACGACGCCCCAGGGTCTT
CATACGGTTACGGTCTTCGCTAGACGAGCTGCTTTTACGCTCGCGTTGTGGGCCGGGTGACTTCTGAAGT
GCCTTTACATTGGTCAGCGAACCAGGCAGACTGGCAGGCGGGGTCGCCGACAGACCCGTTGTTGATCCTT
GGTTGATGATCACATCCTTATGTTTGTCCGCCGTCTTTGTAACTTTCGGGATAAGTTTCGGAGTGCTGGG
AATCTTCGATAACTTGTTGCGGGAATCATCACTATTTTCCCAGGAGTTATGGCTTTTTTCGGCTGGGCTA
GGACGCTTAATACTCTTAGTCGGGGTGGCGTTTTTGCTTTCTGGCGTCTGGCGATGGATTTGTAACGGCT
GACTGCTTGGCTGCGGAGAAGGCGAGGCACGGATCTGGGGTGACTGATCGTTCGAGTGCGATTCCTCCTT
CTTTTCGCGTTGCCCTTGCGGTTTTTCCTTCTTCTTCTCGGTTCCTGATTTTGCTGCAGAGGATAATGTC
TCTTTGCCAGCAATGGAAACCGCACTCGTATGAGAGGGCTTACGATTAGCGCCGGAGCCGTTCGTGATGC
AGCTCATCGGAATAACCGCGCGGGGAGAGGGTTGACCCTTTGATGATACCGATTTCTTGACTGACGCTAC
GTGATCCTCACTGATCCGGGAAGCGGCCGCACTTCCCCCGGAGCCTCCGCTTCCGCCCTTGTACAGCTCG
TCCATGCCGAGAGTGATCCCGGCGGCGGTCACGAACTCCAGCAGGACCATGTGATCGCGCTTCTCGTTGG
GGTCTTTGCTCAGCTTGGACTGGGTGCTCAGGTAGTGGTTGTCGGGCAGCAGCACGGGGCCGTCGCCGAT
GGGGGTGTTCTGCTGGTAGTGGTCGGCGAGCTGCACGCTGCCGTCCTCGATGTTGTGGCGGATCTTGAAG
TTCACCTTGATGCCGTTCTTCTGCTTGTCGGCCATGATATAGACGTTGTGGCTGTTGTAGTTGTACTCCA
GCTTGTGCCCCAGGATGTTGCCGTCCTCCTTGAAGTCGATGCCCTTCAGCTCGATGCGGTTCACCAGGGT
GTCGCCCTCGAACTTCACCTCGGCGCGGGTCTTGTAGTTGCCGTCGTCCTTGAAGAAGATGGTGCGCTCC
TGGACGTAGCCTTCGGGCATGGCGGACTTGAAGAAGTCGTGCTGCTTCATGTGGTCGGGGTAGCGGCTGA
AGCACTGCACGCCGTAGGTCAGGGTGGTCACGAGGGTGGGCCAGGGCACGGGCAGCTTGCCGGTGGTGCA
GATGAACTTCAGGGTCAGCTTGCCGTAGGTGGCATCGCCCTCGCCCTCGCCGGACACGCTGAACTTGTGG
CCGTTTACGTCGCCGTCCAGCTCGACCAGGATGGGCACCACCCCGGTGAACAGCTCCTCGCCCTTGCTCA
CCATGGTGGCGACCGGTGGATCCCGGGCCCGCGGTACCGTCGACTGCAGAATTCGGTTCACTAAACGAGC
CCGGTTCACTAAACGAGCTCTGCTTATATAGACCTCCCACCGTACACGCCTACCGCCCATTTGCGTCAAT
GGGGCGGAGTTGTTACGACATTTTGGAAAGTCCCGTTGATTTTGGTGCCAAAACAAACTCCCATTGACGT
CAATGGGGTGGAGACTTGGAAATCCCCGTGAGTCAAACCGCTATCCACGCCCATTGATGTACTGCCAAAA
CCGCATCACCATGGTAATAGCGATGACTAATACGTAGATGTACTGCCAAGTAGGAAAGTCCCATAAGGTC
ATGTACTGGGCATAATGCCAGGCGGGCCATTTACCGTCATTGACGTCAATAGGGGGCGTACTTGGCATAT
GATACACTTGATGTACTGCCAAGTGGGCAGTTTACCGTAAATACTCCACCCATTGACGTCAATGGAAAGT
CCCTATTGGCGTTACTATGGGAACATACGTCATTATTGACGTCAATGGGCGGGGGTCGTTGGGCGGTCAG
CCAGGCGGGCCATTTACCGTAAGTTATGTAACGCGGAACTCCATATATGGGCTATGAACTAATGACCCCG
TAATTGATTACTATTAATAACTAGCACGCGTTCGAAGCTTGAGCTCGGTCCCCTCGGGGTTGGGAGGTGG
GTCTGAAACGATAATGGTGAATATCCCTGCCTAACTCTATTCACTATAGAAAGTACAGCAAAAACTATTC
TTAAACCTACCAAGCCTCCTACTATCATTATGAATAATTTTATATACCACAGCCAATTTGTTATGTTAAA
CCAATTCCACAAACTTGCCCATTTATCTAATTCCAATAATTCTTGTTCATTCTTTTCTTGCTGGTTTTGC
GATTCTTCAATTAAGGAGTGTATTAAGCTTGTGTAATTGTTAATTTCTCTGTCCCACTCCATCCAGGTCG
TGTGATTCCAAATCTGTTCCAGAGATTTATTACTCCAACTAGCATTCCAAGGCACAGCAGTGGTGCAAAT
GAGTTTTCCAGAGCAACCCCAAATCCCCAGGAGCTGTTGATCCTTTAGGTATCTTTCCACAGCCAGGATT
CTTGCCTGGAGCTGCTTGATGCCCCAGACTGTGAGTTGCAACAGATGCTGTTGCGCCTCAATAGCCCTCA
GCAAATTGTTCTGCTGCTGCACTATACCAGACAATAATTGTCTGGCCTGTACCGTCAGCGTCATTGACGC
TGCGCCCATAGTGCTTCCTGCTGCTCCCAAGAACCCAAGGAACAAAGCTCCTATTCCCACTGCTCTTTTT
TCTCTCTGCACCACTCTTCTCTTTGCCTTGGTGGGTGCTACTCCTAATGGTTCAATTTTTACTACTTTAT
ATTTATATAATTCACTTCTCCAATTGTCCCTCATATCTCCTCCTTATGGTGTTTTACTAAACTTTTCCAT
GTTCTAATCCTCATCCTGTCTACTTGCCACACAATCATCACCTGCCATCTGTTTTCCATAATCCCTAATG
ATCTTTGCTTTTCTTCTTGGCACTACTTTTATGTCACTATTATCTTGTATTACTACTGCCCCTTCACCTT
TCCAGAGGAGCTTTGCTGGTCCTTTCCAAAGTGGATTTCTGCTGTCCCTGTAATAAACCCGAAAATTTTG
AATTTTTGTAATTTGTTTTTGTAATTCTTTAGTTTGTATGTCTGTTGCTATTATGTCTACTATTCTTTCC
CCTGCACTGTACCCCCCAATCCCCCCTTTTCTTTTAAAATTGTGGATGAATACTGCCATTTGTACTGCTG
TCTTAAGATGTTCAGCCTGATCTCTTACCTGTCCTATAATTTTCTTTAATTCTTTATTCATAGATTCTAC
TACTCCTTGACTTTGGGGATTGTAGGGAATTTCCAGGTCTGAAGATCCTGCTGCTTGCTGTGCTTTTTTC
TTACTTTTGTTTTGCTCTTCCTCTATCTTGTCTAAAGCTTCCTTGGTGTCTTTTATCTCTATCCTTTGAT
GCACACAATAGAGGGTTGCTACTGTATTATATAATGATCTAAGTTCTTCTGATCCTGTCTGAAGGGATGG
TTGTAGCTGTCCCAGTATTTGTCTACAGCCTTCTGATGTTTCTAACAGGCCAGTATTAACTGCGAATCGT
TCTAGCTCCCTGCTTGCCCATACTATATGTTTTAATTTATATTTTTTCTTTCCCCCTGGCCTTAACCGAA
TTTTTTCCCATCGCGATCTAATTCTCCCCCGCTTAATACTGACGCTCTCGCACCCATCTCTCTCCTTCTA
GCCTCCGCTAGTCAAAATTTTTGGCGTACTCACCAGTCGCCGCCCCTCGCCTCTTGCCGTGCGCGCTTCA
GCAAGCCGAGTCCTGCGTCGAGAGAGCTCCTCTGGTTTCCCTTTCGCTTTCAAGTCCCTGTTCGGGCGCC
ACTGCTAGAGATTTTCCACACTGACTAAAAGGGTCTGAGGGATCTCTAGTTACCAGAGTCACACAACAGA
CGGGCACACACTACTTGAAGCACTCAAGGCAAGCTTTATTGAGGCTTAAGCAGTGGGTTCCCTAGTTAGC
CAGAGAGCTCCCAGGCTCAGATCTGGTCTAACCAGAGAGACCCAGTACAGGCAAAAAGCAGCTGCTTATA
TGCAGGATCTGAGGGCTCGCCACTCCCCAGTCCCGCCCAGGCCACGCCTCCCATGGTAATAGCGATGACT
AATACGTAGATGTACTGCCAAGTAGGAAAGTCCCATAAGGTCATGTACTGGGCATAATGCCAGGCGGGCC
ATTTACCGTCATTGACGTCAATAGGGGGCGTACTTGGCATATGATACACTTGATGTACTGCCAAGTGGGC
AGTTTACCGTAAATACTCCACCCATTGACGTCAATGGAAAGTCCCTATTGGCGTTACTATGGGAACATAC
GTCATTATTGACGTCAATGGGCGGGGGTCGTTGGGCGGTCAGCCAGGCGGGCCATTTACCGTAAGTTATG
TAACGCGGAACTCCATATATGGGCTATGAACTAATGACCCCGTAATTGATTACTATTAATAACTAGTCAA
TAATCAATGTCGACCCAGGTGGCACTTTTCGGGGAAATGTGCGCGGAACCCCTATTTGTTTATTTTTCTA
AATACATTCAAATATGTATCCGCTCATGAGACAATAACCCTGATAAATGCTTCAATAATATTGAAAAAGG
AAGAGTATGAGTATTCAACATTTCCGTGTCGCCCTTATTCCCTTTTTTGCGGCATTTTGCCTTCCTGTTT
TTGCTCACCCAGAAACGCTGGTGAAAGTAAAAGATGCTGAAGATCAGTTGGGTGCACGAGTGGGTTACAT
CGAACTGGATCTCAACAGCGGTAAGATCCTTGAGAGTTTTCGCCCCGAAGAACGTTTTCCAATGATGAGC
ACTTTTAAAGTTCTGCTATGTGGCGCGGTATTATCCCGTATTGACGCCGGGCAAGAGCAACTCGGTCGCC
GCATACACTATTCTCAGAATGACTTGGTTGAGTACTCACCAGTCACAGAAAAGCATCTTACGGATGGCAT
GACAGTAAGAGAATTATGCAGTGCTGCCATAACCATGAGTGATAACACTGCGGCCAACTTACTTCTGACA
ACGATCGGAGGACCGAAGGAGCTAACCGCTTTTTTGCACAACATGGGGGATCATGTAACTCGCCTTGATC
GTTGGGAACCGGAGCTGAATGAAGCCATACCAAACGACGAGCGTGACACCACGATGCCTGTAGCAATGGC
AACAACGTTGCGCAAACTATTAACTGGCGAACTACTTACTCTAGCTTCCCGGCAACAATTAATAGACTGG
ATGGAGGCGGATAAAGTTGCAGGACCACTTCTGCGCTCGGCCCTTCCGGCTGGCTGGTTTATTGCTGATA
AATCTGGAGCCGGTGAGCGTGGGTCTCGCGGTATCATTGCAGCACTGGGGCCAGATGGTAAGCCCTCCCG
TATCGTAGTTATCTACACGACGGGGAGTCAGGCAACTATGGATGAACGAAATAGACAGATCGCTGAGATA
GGTGCCTCACTGATTAAGCATTGGTAACTGTCAGACCAAGTTTACTCATATATACTTTAGATTGATTTAA
AACTTCATTTTTAATTTAAAAGGATCTAGGTGAAGATCCTTTTTGATAATCTCATGACCAAAATCCCTTA
ACGTGAGTTTTCGTTCCACTGAGCGTCAGACCCCGTAGAAAAGATCAAAGGATCTTCTTGAGATCCTTTT
TTTCTGCGCGTAATCTGCTGCTTGCAAACAAAAAAACCACCGCTACCAGCGGTGGTTTGTTTGCCGGATC
AAGAGCTACCAACTCTTTTTCCGAAGGTAACTGGCTTCAGCAGAGCGCAGATACCAAATACTGTTCTTCT
AGTGTAGCCGTAGTTAGGCCACCACTTCAAGAACTCTGTAGCACCGCCTACATACCTCGCTCTGCTAATC
CTGTTACCAGTGGCTGCTGCCAGTGGCGATAAGTCGTGTCTTACCGGGTTGGACTCAAGACGATAGTTAC
CGGATAAGGCGCAGCGGTCGGGCTGAACGGGGGGTTCGTGCACACAGCCCAGCTTGGAGCGAACGACCTA
CACCGAACTGAGATACCTACAGCGTGAGCTATGAGAAAGCGCCACGCTTCCCGAAGGGAGAAAGGCGGAC
AGGTATCCGGTAAGCGGCAGGGTCGGAACAGGAGAGCGCACGAGGGAGCTTCCAGGGGGAAACGCCTGGT
ATCTTTATAGTCCTGTCGGGTTTCGCCACCTCTGACTTGAGCGTCGATTTTTGTGATGCTCGTCAGGGGG
GCGGAGCCTATGGAAAAACGCCAGCAACGCGGCCTTTTTACGGTTCCTGGCCTTTTGCTGGCCTTTTGCT
CACATGTTCTTTCCTGCGTTATCCCCTGCTTCTGTGGATAACCGTATTACCGCCTTTGAGTGAGCTGATA
CCGCTCGCCGCAGCCGAACGACCGAGCGCAGCGAGTCAGTGAGCGAGGAAGCGGAAGAGCGCCCAATACG
CAAACCGCCTCTCCCCGCGCGTTGGCCGATTCATTAATGCAGCGGATCCAGACATGATAAGATACATTGA
TGAGTTTGGACAAACCACAACTAGAATGCAGTGAAAAAAATGCTTTATTTGTGAAATTTGTGATGCTATT
GCTTTATTTGTAACCATTATAAGCTGCAATAAACAAGTTAGCTTTTTGCAAAAGCCTAGGCCTCCAAAAA
AGCCTCCTCACTACTTCTGGAATAGCTCAGAGGCCGAGGCGGCCTCGGCCTCTGCATAAATAAAAAAAAT
TAGTCAGCCATGGGGCGGAGAATGGGCGGAACTGGGCGGAGTTAGGGGCGGGATGGGCGGAGTTAGGGGC
GGGACTATGGTTGCTGACTAATTGAGATGCGGATCCGCTGGCACGACAGGTTTCCCGACTGGAAAGCGGG
CAGTGAGCGCAACGCAATTAATGTGAGTTAGCTCACTCATTAGGCACCCCAGGCTTTACACTTTATGCTT
CCGGCTCGTATGTTGTGTGGAATTGTGAGCGGATAACAATTTCACACAGGAAACAGCTATGACCATGATT
ACGCCAAGCTTGGGCTGCAGGTCGAGGGATCTCCATAAGAGAAGAGGGACAGCTATGACTGGGAGTAGTC
AGGAGAGGAGGAAAAATCTGGCTAGTAAAACATGTAAGGAAAATTTTAGGGATGTTAAAGAAAAAAATAA
CACAAAACAAAATAT
Features (pLannotate 1.2.2; 30 found; start..end, strand, type, name):
    199..254     -  polyA_signal   β-globin poly(A) signal: rabbit β-globin polyadenylation signal (Gil and Proudfoot, 1987)
    340..475     -  LTR            3' LTR (ΔU3) (fragment): self-inactivating 3' long terminal repeat (LTR) from HIV-1
    477..496     -  misc_feature   cPPT/CTS (fragment): central polypurine tract and central termination sequence of HIV-1
    532..786     -  CDS            BRAF (fragment): BRAF_CHICK - Also known as RMIL From Gallus gallus (Chicken).
    769..1275    -  CDS            EML4 (fragment): EMAL4_HUMAN - Also known as C2orf2, EMAPL4. Experimental evidence at protein level: Swiss-Prot protein existence level 1. Essential for the formation and stability of microtubules (MTs) (PubMed:16890222, PubMed:31409757). Required for the organization of the mitotic spindle and for the proper attachment of kinetochores to MTs (PubMed:25789526). Promotes the recruitment of NUDC to the mitotic spindle for mitotic progression (PubMed:25789526). From Homo sapiens (Human).
   1318..2034    -  CDS            mEGFP: mEGFP is a basic (constitutively fluorescent) green fluorescent protein published in 2002, derived from Aequorea victoria. It has moderate acid sensitivity.
   2048..2085    -  misc_feature   MCS (fragment): multiple cloning site
   2084..2100    -  promoter       tight TRE promoter (fragment): Tet-responsive promoter PTight, consisting of seven tet operator sequences followed by the minimal CMV promoter
   2116..2319    -  promoter       CMV promoter: human cytomegalovirus (CMV) immediate early promoter
   2320..2623    -  enhancer       CMV enhancer: human cytomegalovirus immediate early enhancer
   2691..2707    -  misc_feature   MCS (fragment): multiple cloning site
   2707..2732    -  CDS            Rev (fragment): human immunodeficiency virus 1 (HIV-1) Rev protein; rev; enhances nuclear export of unspliced and incompletely spliced viral mRNAs
   3109..3342    -  misc_feature   RRE: The Rev response element (RRE) of HIV-1 allows for Rev-dependent mRNA export from the nucleus to the cytoplasm.
   3476..3559    -  CDS            vif (fragment): VIF_HV1BR - Experimental evidence at protein level: Swiss-Prot protein existence level 1. Counteracts the innate antiviral activity of host APOBEC3F and APOBEC3G. Forms a complex with host APOBEC3F and APOBEC3G thus preventing the entry of these lethally hypermutating enzymes into progeny virions. Recruits an active E3 ubiquitin ligase complex composed of elongin BC, CUL5, and RBX2 to induce polyubiquitination of APOBEC3G and APOBEC3F. In turn, they are directed to the 26S proteasome for degradation. Vif interaction with APOBEC3G also blocks its cytidine deaminase activity in a proteasome-inde
   3702..3819    -  misc_feature   cPPT/CTS: central polypurine tract and central termination sequence of HIV-1
   3968..4327    -  CDS            HIV-1 gag (fragment): gag protein from human immunodeficiency virus 1; gag
   4311..4436    -  misc_feature   HIV-1 Ψ: packaging signal of human immunodeficiency virus type 1
   4483..4740    -  LTR            5' LTR (truncated): truncated 5' long terminal repeat (LTR) from HIV-1
   4742..5121    -  enhancer       CMV enhancer: human cytomegalovirus immediate early enhancer
   5152..5256    +  promoter       AmpR promoter: bla
   5257..6117    +  CDS            AmpR: β-lactamase; bla; confers resistance to ampicillin, carbenicillin, and related antibiotics
   6288..6876    +  rep_origin     ori: high-copy-number ColE1/pMB1/pBR322/pUC origin of replication
   7059..7113    +  CDS            lacI (fragment): lac repressor; lacI; The lac repressor binds to the lac operator to inhibit transcription in E. coli. This inhibition can be relieved by adding lactose or isopropyl-β-D-thiogalactopyranoside (IPTG).
   7115..7249    -  polyA_signal   SV40 poly(A) signal: SV40 polyadenylation signal
   7269..7404    -  rep_origin     SV40 ori: SV40 origin of replication
   7428..7450    -  promoter       SV40 promoter (fragment): SV40 enhancer and early promoter
   7457..7496    +  CDS            lacI (fragment): lac repressor; lacI; The lac repressor binds to the lac operator to inhibit transcription in E. coli. This inhibition can be relieved by adding lactose or isopropyl-β-D-thiogalactopyranoside (IPTG).
   7509..7530    +  protein_bind   CAP binding site: CAP binding activates transcription in the presence of cAMP. E. coli catabolite activator protein
   7545..7575    +  promoter       lac promoter: promoter for the E. coli lac operon
   7583..7599    +  protein_bind   lac operator: The lac repressor binds to the lac operator to inhibit transcription in E. coli. This inhibition can be relieved by adding lactose or isopropyl-β-D-thiogalactopyranoside (IPTG). lac repressor encoded by lacI
