[The description below was written by a language model from this plasmid's Addgene catalogue record and pLannotate feature annotations shown in this document.]
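Description:
CL20_mEGFP_FOidr_055 is catalogued as a mammalian expression plasmid on the CL20 backbone. The feature table shows that this backbone is an HIV-1-derived, self-inactivating lentiviral transfer vector. It is propagated in E. coli through a high-copy ColE1/pUC-type origin and selected with ampicillin via the β-lactamase gene. The viral portion begins with a CMV enhancer joined to a truncated 5' LTR, an arrangement that typically allows Tat-independent transcription of the vector genome. This is followed by the Ψ packaging signal with a gag fragment, the cPPT/CTS, the Rev response element and a ΔU3 3' LTR fragment, with a rabbit β-globin polyadenylation signal downstream. An SV40 origin, an SV40 poly(A) signal and remnants of lac regulatory sequence sit in the plasmid backbone. Short hits to vif, Rev, lacI and a Tet-responsive promoter are only fragments and are probably residual or incidental matches rather than functional parts.

Within the viral cassette, an internal CMV enhancer/promoter drives a single open reading frame in which monomeric EGFP is fused to the N terminus of FOidr_055. The insert is an unmutated intrinsically disordered region taken from the human oncogenic fusion protein EML4_BRAF. The depositor comment suggests it spans residues 54–288 of that fusion. Consistent with this, the annotation detects an EML4 segment followed by a shorter BRAF segment; the BRAF match is assigned to the chicken orthologue, presumably because of sequence conservation, since the record lists the insert as human. No mammalian selection marker is annotated. The construct expresses the fluorescently tagged IDR in mammalian cells, and the associated study concerns links between protein condensate formation and RNA biology.
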