Addgene plasmid #244607: CL20_mEGFP_FOidr_055
Purpose: Express mEGFP-tagged intrinsically disordered protein (IDR), FOidr_055, derived from human fusion protein EML4_BRAF
Depositing lab: Richard Kriwacki. Depositing organization: St. Jude Children's Research Hospital. Publication: Proteome-wide computational analyses reveal links between protein condensate formation and RNA biology. Maiti S, Tripathi S, Baggett DW, Phillips AH, Park CG, Wang J, Wahiduzzaman, Freyaldenhoven WT, Kinger S, Pioso BJ, Bollinger JC, Somjee R, Lang B, Babu MM, Kriwacki RW. Sci Adv. 2025 Dec 5;11(49):eady1420. doi: 10.1126/sciadv.ady1420. Epub 2025 Dec 3. PubMed 41337585.
Backbone
  Vector backbone: CL20
  Vector type: Mammalian Expression
Growth in bacteria
  Bacterial resistance: Ampicillin, 100 μg/mL
  Growth temperature: 37°C
  Growth strain: NEB Stable
  Copy number: High Copy
Gene/Insert
  Gene/Insert name: FOidr_055
  Species: H. sapiens (human)
  Mutation: Unmutated
  Tag / fusion protein: monomeric EGFP (N terminal on insert)
  Cloning method: Restriction Enzyme; 5′ cloning site Unknown (unknown if destroyed)
Terms and licenses: Academic/Nonprofit Terms; Industry Terms: Not Available to Industry
Depositor comments: EML4_BRAF_54_288
How to cite: CL20_mEGFP_FOidr_055 was a gift from Richard Kriwacki (Addgene plasmid # 244607 ; http://n2t.net/addgene:244607 ; RRID:Addgene_244607)
